Addgene plasmid #106998: T7-Xi3eX
Purpose: T7 transcription template for Xi3eX
Depositing lab: Melissa Moore. Depositing organization: University of Massachusetts, Worcester. Publication: Synergistic assembly of human pre-spliceosomes across introns and exons. Braun JE, Friedman LJ, Gelles J, Moore MJ. Elife. 2018 Jun 22;7. pii: 37751. doi: 10.7554/eLife.37751. PubMed 29932423.
Backbone
  Vector backbone: pUC
Growth in bacteria
  Bacterial resistance: Kanamycin, 50 μg/mL
  Growth temperature: 37°C
  Growth strain: DH5alpha
  Copy number: High Copy
Gene/Insert
  Gene/Insert name: Xi3eX
Terms and licenses: Academic/Nonprofit Terms; Industry Terms: Not Available to Industry
How to cite: T7-Xi3eX was a gift from Melissa Moore (Addgene plasmid # 106998 ; http://n2t.net/addgene:106998 ; RRID:Addgene_106998)
