[The description below was written by a language model from this plasmid's Addgene catalogue record and pLannotate feature annotations shown in this document.]
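Description:
T7-Xi3eX is a small (about 3 kb) pUC-based bacterial plasmid that serves as a template for in vitro transcription of an RNA called Xi3eX by bacteriophage T7 RNA polymerase. It is propagated in E. coli as a high-copy plasmid through a ColE1/pUC-type origin of replication. Selection is with kanamycin, through an aminoglycoside phosphotransferase (KanR) gene that the annotation places downstream of the bla (AmpR) promoter. The remaining backbone annotations are fragments typical of pUC-style cloning vectors: partial lacZα, the lac promoter, operator and CAP site, short pieces of lacI and rop, and a fragment of the bom region. None of these appears to have a role in the construct's intended use.

The payload lies immediately downstream of the T7 promoter, within the interrupted lacZα/lac promoter region. The catalogue names the insert only as Xi3eX and does not define its architecture, species of origin or exact boundaries. The automated annotation detects only short matches here: two fragments resembling a chimeric adenovirus/immunoglobulin intron and three fragments of the adenovirus major late splice acceptor, arranged in a repeating pattern over roughly 250 nucleotides. This suggests a synthetic splicing substrate assembled from adenovirus major late-derived intron and 3' splice site elements, but how the name maps onto particular exon and intron segments is not stated in the record. The associated publication concerns assembly of human pre-spliceosomes across introns and exons, which fits use of the transcribed RNA as a defined model pre-mRNA for studying early spliceosome assembly. There are no eukaryotic promoters, reporters or tags, so the plasmid is not an expression vector for cells.
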