Features (pLannotate 1.2.2; 16 found; start..end, strand, type, name):
    121..220     +  misc_feature   bom (fragment): basis of mobility region from pBR322
    226..383     -  CDS            lacZα (fragment): LacZα fragment of β-galactosidase; lacZ fragment
    400..418     +  promoter       T7 promoter: promoter for bacteriophage T7 RNA polymerase
    490..508     +  intron         chimeric intron (fragment): chimera between introns from adenovirus and immunoglobulin heavy chain genes
    511..527     +  misc_feature   Ad SA (fragment): adenovirus major late transcript splice acceptor (Friedrich and Soriano, 1991)
    619..639     +  misc_feature   Ad SA (fragment): adenovirus major late transcript splice acceptor (Friedrich and Soriano, 1991)
    711..729     +  intron         chimeric intron (fragment): chimera between introns from adenovirus and immunoglobulin heavy chain genes
    732..748     +  misc_feature   Ad SA (fragment): adenovirus major late transcript splice acceptor (Friedrich and Soriano, 1991)
    835..851     -  protein_bind   lac operator: The lac repressor binds to the lac operator to inhibit transcription in E. coli. This inhibition can be relieved by adding lactose or isopropyl-β-D-thiogalactopyranoside (IPTG). lac repressor encoded by lacI
    859..889     -  promoter       lac promoter: promoter for the E. coli lac operon
    904..925     -  protein_bind   CAP binding site: CAP binding activates transcription in the presence of cAMP. E. coli catabolite activator protein
    938..1030    -  CDS            lacI (fragment): lac repressor; lacI; The lac repressor binds to the lac operator to inhibit transcription in E. coli. This inhibition can be relieved by adding lactose or isopropyl-β-D-thiogalactopyranoside (IPTG).
   1213..1801    -  rep_origin     ori: high-copy-number ColE1/pMB1/pBR322/pUC origin of replication
   1972..2787    -  CDS            KanR: aminoglycoside phosphotransferase; aph(3')-Ia; confers resistance to kanamycin in bacteria or G418 (Geneticin®) in eukaryotes
   2788..2892    -  promoter       AmpR promoter: bla
   2987..19      +  CDS            rop (fragment) (across the origin): Rop protein, which maintains plasmids at low copy number; rop
>Addgene plasmid #106998 | T7-Xi3eX | addgene full sequence | sequence record 205790 | Addgene NGS Result
TGACGGTGAAAACCTCTGACACATGCAGCTCCCGGAGACGGTCACAGCTTGTCTGTAAGCGGATGCCGGG
AGCAGACAAGCCCGTCAGGGCGCGTCAGCGGGTGTTGGCGGGTGTCGGGGCTGGCTTAACTATGCGGCAT
CAGAGCAGATTGTACTGAGAGTGCACCATATGCGGTGTGAAATACCGCACAGATGCGTAAGGAGAAAATA
CCGCATCAGGCGCCATTCGCCATTCAGGCTGCGCAACTGTTGGGAAGGGCGATCGGTGCGGGCCTCTTCG
CTATTACGCCAGCTGGCGAAAGGGGGATGTGCTGCAAGGCGATTAAGTTGGGTAACGCCAGGGTTTTCCC
AGTCACGACGTTGTAAAACGACGGCCAGTGAATTGACGCGTATTGGGATTAATACGACTCACTATAGGGC
GAATTCGAGCTCACTCTCTTCCGCATCGCTGTCTGCGAGGTACCCTACCCCCCGAGTATGGATCCCTCTA
AAAGCGGGCATGACTTCTAGAGTAGTCCAGGGTTTCCGAGGGTTTCCGTCGACGATGTCAGCTCGTCTCG
AGGGCGTACTAACTGGGCCCCTTCTTCTTTTTCCCTCAGGTCCTACACAACATACTGCAGGACAAACTCT
TCGCGGTCTCTGCATGCGAGCTCACTCTCTTCCGCATCGCTGTCTGCGAGGTACCCTACCCCCCGAGTAT
GGATCCCTCTAAAAGCGGGCATGACTTCTAGAGTAGTCCAGGGTTTCCGAGGGTTTCCGACAATTGCATG
AAGCTTATCCCAATGGCGCGCCGAGCTTGGCTCGAGCATGGTCATAGCTGTTTCCTGTGTGAAATTGTTA
TCCGCTCACAATTCCACACAACATACGAGCCGGAAGCATAAAGTGTAAAGCCTGGGGTGCCTAATGAGTG
AGCTAACTCACATTAATTGCGTTGCGCTCACTGCCCGCTTTCCAGTCGGGAAACCTGTCGTGCCAGCTGC
ATTAATGAATCGGCCAACGCGCGGGGAGAGGCGGTTTGCGTATTGGGCGCTCTTCCGCTTCCTCGCTCAC
TGACTCGCTGCGCTCGGTCGTTCGGCTGCGGCGAGCGGTATCAGCTCACTCAAAGGCGGTAATACGGTTA
TCCACAGAATCAGGGGATAACGCAGGAAAGAACATGTGAGCAAAAGGCCAGCAAAAGGCCAGGAACCGTA
AAAAGGCCGCGTTGCTGGCGTTTTTCCATAGGCTCCGCCCCCCTGACGAGCATCACAAAAATCGACGCTC
AAGTCAGAGGTGGCGAAACCCGACAGGACTATAAAGATACCAGGCGTTTCCCCCTGGAAGCTCCCTCGTG
CGCTCTCCTGTTCCGACCCTGCCGCTTACCGGATACCTGTCCGCCTTTCTCCCTTCGGGAAGCGTGGCGC
TTTCTCATAGCTCACGCTGTAGGTATCTCAGTTCGGTGTAGGTCGTTCGCTCCAAGCTGGGCTGTGTGCA
CGAACCCCCCGTTCAGCCCGACCGCTGCGCCTTATCCGGTAACTATCGTCTTGAGTCCAACCCGGTAAGA
CACGACTTATCGCCACTGGCAGCAGCCACTGGTAACAGGATTAGCAGAGCGAGGTATGTAGGCGGTGCTA
CAGAGTTCTTGAAGTGGTGGCCTAACTACGGCTACACTAGAAGAACAGTATTTGGTATCTGCGCTCTGCT
GAAGCCAGTTACCTTCGGAAAAAGAGTTGGTAGCTCTTGATCCGGCAAACAAACCACCGCTGGTAGCGGT
GGTTTTTTTGTTTGCAAGCAGCAGATTACGCGCAGAAAAAAAGGATCTCAAGAAGATCCTTTGATCTTTT
CTACGGGGTCTGACGCTCAGTGGAACGAAAACTCACGTTAAGGGATTTTGGTCATGAGATTATCAAAAAG
GATCTTCACCTAGATCCTTTTAAATTAAAAATGAAGTTTTAAATCAATCTAAAGTATATATGAGTAAACT
TGGTCTGACAGTTAGAAAAACTCATCGAGCATCAAATGAAACTGCAATTTATTCATATCAGGATTATCAA
TACCATATTTTTGAAAAAGCCGTTTCTGTAATGAAGGAGAAAACTCACCGAGGCAGTTCCATAGGATGGC
AAGATCCTGGTATCGGTCTGCGATTCCGACTCGTCCAACATCAATACAACCTATTAATTTCCCCTCGTCA
AAAATAAGGTTATCAAGTGAGAAATCACCATGAGTGACGACTGAATCCGGTGAGAATGGCAAAAGTTTAT
GCATTTCTTTCCAGACTTGTTCAACAGGCCAGCCATTACGCTCGTCATCAAAATCACTCGCATCAACCAA
ACCGTTATTCATTCGTGATTGCGCCTGAGCGAGACGAAATACGCGATCGCTGTTAAAAGGACAATTACAA
ACAGGAATCGAATGCAACCGGCGCAGGAACACTGCCAGCGCATCAACAATATTTTCACCTGAATCAGGAT
ATTCTTCTAATACCTGGAATGCTGTTTTCCCAGGGATCGCAGTGGTGAGTAACCATGCATCATCAGGAGT
ACGGATAAAATGCTTGATGGTCGGAAGAGGCATAAATTCCGTCAGCCAGTTTAGTCTGACCATCTCATCT
GTAACATCATTGGCAACGCTACCTTTGCCATGTTTCAGAAACAACTCTGGCGCATCGGGCTTCCCATACA
ATCGATAGATTGTCGCACCTGATTGCCCGACATTATCGCGAGCCCATTTATACCCATATAAATCAGCATC
CATGTTGGAATTTAATCGCGGCCTAGAGCAAGACGTTTCCCGTTGAATATGGCTCATACTCTTCCTTTTT
CAATATTATTGAAGCATTTATCAGGGTTATTGTCTCATGAGCGGATACATATTTGAATGTATTTAGAAAA
ATAAACAAATAGGGGTTCCGCGCACATTTCCCCGAAAAGTGCCACCTGACGTCTAAGAAACCATTATTAT
CATGACATTAACCTATAAAAATAGGCGTATCACGAGGCCCTTTCGTCTCGCGCGTTTCGGTGA
