>Addgene plasmid #106998 | T7-Xi3eX | depositor partial sequence | sequence record 202004 | T7-Xi3eX sequence 356 bps
GGGCGAATTCGAGCTCACTCTCTTCCGCATCGCTGTCTGCGAGGTACCCTACCCCCCGAGTATGGATCCC
TCTAAAAGCGGGCATGACTTCTAGAGTAGTCCAGGGTTTCCGAGGGTTTCCGTCGACGATGTCAGCTCGT
CTCGAGGGCGTACTAACTGGGCCCCTTCTTCTTTTTCCCTCAGGTCCTACACAACATACTGCAGGACAAA
CTCTTCGCGGTCTCTGCATGCGAGCTCACTCTCTTCCGCATCGCTGTCTGCGAGGTACCCTACCCCCCGA
GTATGGATCCCTCTAAAAGCGGGCATGACTTCTAGAGTAGTCCAGGGTTTCCGAGGGTTTCCGACAATTG
CATGAA
